LOCUS       Exported 6480 bp ds-DNA circular SYN 12-MAY-2021
DEFINITION  Global labeling of inhibitory synapses (red fluorescence).
ACCESSION   .
VERSION     .
KEYWORDS    AAV-mRuby2-Gephyrin.FingR-IL2RGTC
SOURCE      synthetic DNA construct
  ORGANISM  synthetic DNA construct
REFERENCE   1 (bases 1 to 6480)
  AUTHORS   Bensussen S, Shankar S, Ching KH, Zemel D, Ta TL, Mount RA, Shroff
            SN, Gritton HJ, Fabris P, Vanbenschoten H, Beck C, Man HY, Han X
  TITLE     A Viral Toolbox of Genetically Encoded Fluorescent Synaptic Tags.
  JOURNAL   iScience. 2020 Jun 30;23(7):101330. doi: 10.1016/j.isci.2020.101330.
  PUBMED    32674057
REFERENCE   2 (bases 1 to 6480)
  AUTHORS   .
  TITLE     Direct Submission
  JOURNAL   Exported May 12, 2021 from SnapGene Server 1.1.58
            http://www.snapgene.com
FEATURES             Location/Qualifiers
     source          1..6480
                     /organism="synthetic DNA construct"
                     /mol_type="other DNA"
     promoter        51..1229
                     /label=EF-1-alpha promoter
                     /note="strong constitutive promoter for human elongation
                     factor EF-1-alpha"
     intron          282..1220
                     /label=EF-1-alpha intron A
                     /note="intron upstream of the start codon of human
                     EF-1-alpha"
     primer_bind     1177..1197
                     /label=EF1a-F
                     /note="Human elongation factor-1a promoter, forward primer"
     primer_bind     1246..1265
                     /label=T7
                     /note="T7 promoter, forward primer"
     promoter        1246..1264
                     /label=T7 promoter
                     /note="promoter for bacteriophage T7 RNA polymerase"
     regulatory      1291..1300
                     /regulatory_class="other"
                     /note="vertebrate consensus sequence for strong initiation
                     of translation (Kozak, 1987)"
     CDS             1297..2007
                     /codon_start=1
                     /product="monomeric red fluorescent protein derived from
                     mRuby, with improved photophysical properties (Lam et al.,
                     2012)"
                     /label=mRuby2
                     /translation="MVSKGEELIKENMRMKVVMEGSVNGHQFKCTGEGEGNPYMGTQTM
                     RIKVIEGGPLPFAFDILATSFMYGSRTFIKYPKGIPDFFKQSFPEGFTWERVTRYEDGG
                     VVTVMQDTSLEDGCLVYHVQVRGVNFPSNGPVMQKKTKGWEPNTEMMYPADGGLRGYTH
                     MALKVDGGGHLSCSFVTTYRSKKTVGNIKMPGIHAVDHRLERLEESDNEMFVVQREHAV
                     AKFAGLGGGMDELYK"
     CDS             2314..2337
                     /codon_start=1
                     /product="FLAG(R) epitope tag, followed by an enterokinase
                     cleavage site"
                     /label=FLAG
                     /translation="DYKDDDDK"
     CDS             2755..2880
                     /codon_start=1
                     /product="Kruppel-associated box (KRAB) transcriptional
                     repression domain from the rat zinc finger protein Kid-1
                     (Witzgall et al., 1994)"
                     /label=KRAB-A
                     /translation="VSVTFEDVAVLFTRDEWKKLDLSQRSLYREVMLENYSNLASM"
     misc_feature    2899..3487
                     /label=WPRE
                     /note="woodchuck hepatitis virus posttranscriptional
                     regulatory element"
     primer_bind     complement(2952..2972)
                     /label=WPRE-R
                     /note="WPRE, reverse primer"
     CDS             complement(3370..3381)
                     /codon_start=1
                     /product="Factor Xa recognition and cleavage site"
                     /label=Factor Xa site
                     /translation="IEGR"
     primer_bind     complement(3490..3506)
                     /label=KS primer
                     /note="common sequencing primer, one of multiple similar
                     variants"
     primer_bind     complement(3491..3507)
                     /label=pBluescriptKS
                     /note="For pBluescript vector"
     polyA_signal    3536..3657
                     /label=SV40 poly(A) signal
                     /note="SV40 polyadenylation signal"
     primer_bind     complement(3547..3566)
                     /label=EBV-rev
                     /note="SV40 polyA terminator, reverse primer"
     primer_bind     3601..3620
                     /label=SV40pA-R
                     /note="SV40 polyA, reverse primer"
     primer_bind     complement(3865..3882)
                     /label=L4440
                     /note="L4440 vector, forward primer"
     rep_origin      complement(4036..4624)
                     /direction=LEFT
                     /label=ori
                     /note="high-copy-number ColE1/pMB1/pBR322/pUC origin of
                     replication"
     primer_bind     complement(4116..4135)
                     /label=pBR322ori-F
                     /note="pBR322 origin, forward primer"
     CDS             complement(4795..5655)
                     /codon_start=1
                     /gene="bla"
                     /product="beta-lactamase"
                     /label=AmpR
                     /note="confers resistance to ampicillin, carbenicillin, and
                     related antibiotics"
                     /translation="MSIQHFRVALIPFFAAFCLPVFAHPETLVKVKDAEDQLGARVGYI
                     ELDLNSGKILESFRPEERFPMMSTFKVLLCGAVLSRIDAGQEQLGRRIHYSQNDLVEYS
                     PVTEKHLTDGMTVRELCSAAITMSDNTAANLLLTTIGGPKELTAFLHNMGDHVTRLDRW
                     EPELNEAIPNDERDTTMPVAMATTLRKLLTGELLTLASRQQLIDWMEADKVAGPLLRSA
                     LPAGWFIADKSGAGERGSRGIIAALGPDGKPSRIVVIYTTGSQATMDERNRQIAEIGAS
                     LIKHW"
     primer_bind     5418..5437
                     /label=Amp-R
                     /note="Ampicillin resistance gene, reverse primer"
     promoter        complement(5656..5760)
                     /gene="bla"
                     /label=AmpR promoter
     rep_origin      complement(5786..6241)
                     /direction=LEFT
                     /label=f1 ori
                     /note="f1 bacteriophage origin of replication; arrow
                     indicates direction of (+) strand synthesis"
     primer_bind     complement(5923..5944)
                     /label=F1ori-F
                     /note="F1 origin, forward primer"
     primer_bind     6135..6154
                     /label=F1ori-R
                     /note="F1 origin, reverse primer"
     repeat_region   6313..6442
                     /label=AAV2 ITR
ORIGIN
        1 tagccatgct ctaggaagat cacgcgtctt ccacagagtg aattccgtga ggctccggtg
       61 cccgtcagtg ggcagagcgc acatcgccca cagtccccga gaagttgggg ggaggggtcg
      121 gcaattgaac cggtgcctag agaaggtggc gcggggtaaa ctgggaaagt gatgtcgtgt
      181 actggctccg cctttttccc gagggtgggg gagaaccgta tataagtgca gtagtcgccg
      241 tgaacgttct ttttcgcaac gggtttgccg ccagaacaca ggtaagtgcc gtgtgtggtt
      301 cccgcgggcc tggcctcttt acgggttatg gcccttgcgt gccttgaatt acttccacct
      361 ggctgcagta cgtgattctt gatcccgagc ttcgggttgg aagtgggtgg gagagttcga
      421 ggccttgcgc ttaaggagcc ccttcgcctc gtgcttgagt tgaggcctgg cctgggcgct
      481 ggggccgccg cgtgcgaatc tggtggcacc ttcgcgcctg tctcgctgct ttcgataagt
      541 ctctagccat ttaaaatttt tgatgacctg ctgcgacgct ttttttctgg caagatagtc
      601 ttgtaaatgc gggccaagat ctgcacactg gtatttcggt ttttggggcc gcgggcggcg
      661 acggggcccg tgcgtcccag cgcacatgtt cggcgaggcg gggcctgcga gcgcggccac
      721 cgagaatcgg acgggggtag tctcaagctg gccggcctgc tctggtgcct ggcctcgcgc
      781 cgccgtgtat cgccccgccc tgggcggcaa ggctggcccg gtcggcacca gttgcgtgag
      841 cggaaagatg gccgcttccc ggccctgctg cagggagctc aaaatggagg acgcggcgct
      901 cgggagagcg ggcgggtgag tcacccacac aaaggaaaag ggcctttccg tcctcagccg
      961 tcgcttcatg tgactccacg gagtaccggg cgccgtccag gcacctcgat tagttctcga
     1021 gcttttggag tacgtcgtct ttaggttggg gggaggggtt ttatgcgatg gagtttcccc
     1081 acactgagtg ggtggagact gaagttaggc cagcttggca cttgatgtaa ttctccttgg
     1141 aatttgccct ttttgagttt ggatcttggt tcattctcaa gcctcagaca gtggttcaaa
     1201 gtttttttct tccatttcag gtgtcgtgag gaattagctt ggtactaata cgactcacta
     1261 tagggagacc caagctggct aggtaagctt gccaccatgg tgtctaaggg cgaagagctg
     1321 atcaaggaaa atatgcgtat gaaggtggtc atggaaggtt cggtcaacgg ccaccaattc
     1381 aaatgcacag gtgaaggaga aggcaatccg tacatgggaa ctcaaaccat gaggatcaaa
     1441 gtcatcgagg gaggacccct gccatttgcc tttgacattc ttgccacgtc gttcatgtat
     1501 ggcagccgta cttttatcaa gtacccgaaa ggcattcctg atttctttaa acagtccttt
     1561 cctgagggtt ttacttggga aagagttacg agatacgaag atggtggagt cgtcaccgtc
     1621 atgcaggaca ccagccttga ggatggctgt ctcgtttacc acgtccaagt cagaggggta
     1681 aactttccct ccaatggtcc cgtgatgcag aagaagacca agggttggga gcctaataca
     1741 gagatgatgt atccagcaga tggtggtctg aggggataca ctcatatggc actgaaagtt
     1801 gatggtggtg gccatctgtc ttgctctttc gtaacaactt acaggtcaaa aaagaccgtc
     1861 gggaacatca agatgcccgg tatccatgcc gttgatcacc gcctggaaag gttagaggaa
     1921 agtgacaatg aaatgttcgt agtacaacgc gaacacgcag ttgccaagtt cgccgggctt
     1981 ggtggtggga tggacgagct gtacaagtct aggggagctg gcgctggagc gggtgcaggg
     2041 gctggcctcg aagtcaagga agcatcacca accagcatcc agatcagctg gggcaagtac
     2101 aaggtcatgg ttcgctacta ccgcatcacc tacggtgaaa ctggtggcaa tagccctgtc
     2161 caggaattca ccgtgcctgg cagcaagtcc actgctacca tcagcagcct gaaacctggt
     2221 gtcgactata ccatcacggt gtacgccgtc acgatcgacc actggaacta ccaggacccg
     2281 atcccgatct ccatcaacta ccgcaccgga tccgattaca aggatgacga cgataagggt
     2341 agcggctcca gtagatctgg gtttcagtgc cagatttgca tgcgcaactt tagccgcaaa
     2401 agcaccctga ccgatcatat tcgcacccat accggcgaaa aaccgtttgc gtgcgatatt
     2461 tgcggccgca aatttgcggc gcgcagcacc cgcaccaccc ataccaaaat tcataccggc
     2521 agccagaaac cgtttcagtg ccgcatttgc atgcgcaact ttagccgcag cgatagcctg
     2581 agcaaacata ttcgcaccca taccggcgaa aaaccgtttg cgtgcgatat ttgcggccgc
     2641 aaatttgcgc agcgcagcaa cctgaaagtg cataccaaaa ttcatctgcg cggcagccag
     2701 ctgatcgatg gtgtcgacgc tcctgaacaa cgtgaaggtg cttctcaagt ttctgtttct
     2761 gttacttttg aagatgttgc tgttcttttt actcgtgatg aatggaaaaa acttgatctt
     2821 tctcaacgtt ctctttatcg tgaagttatg cttgaaaatt attctaatct tgcttctatg
     2881 gcttaaaagc ttatcgataa tcaacctctg gattacaaaa tttgtgaaag attgactggt
     2941 attcttaact atgttgctcc ttttacgcta tgtggatacg ctgctttaat gcctttgtat
     3001 catgctattg cttcccgtat ggctttcatt ttctcctcct tgtataaatc ctggttgctg
     3061 tctctttatg aggagttgtg gcccgttgtc aggcaacgtg gcgtggtgtg cactgtgttt
     3121 gctgacgcaa cccccactgg ttggggcatt gccaccacct gtcagctcct ttccgggact
     3181 ttcgctttcc ccctccctat tgccacggcg gaactcatcg ccgcctgcct tgcccgctgc
     3241 tggacagggg ctcggctgtt gggcactgac aattccgtgg tgttgtcggg gaaatcatcg
     3301 tcctttcctt ggctgctcgc ctgtgttgcc acctggattc tgcgcgggac gtccttctgc
     3361 tacgtccctt cggccctcaa tccagcggac cttccttccc gcggcctgct gccggctctg
     3421 cggcctcttc cgcgtcttcg ccttcgccct cagacgagtc ggatctccct ttgggccgcc
     3481 tccccgcatc gataccgtcg acctcgaccc gggcggccgc ttcgagcaga catgataaga
     3541 tacattgatg agtttggaca aaccacaact agaatgcagt gaaaaaaatg ctttatttgt
     3601 gaaatttgtg atgctattgc tttatttgta accattataa gctgcaataa acaagttaac
     3661 aacaacaatt gcattcattt tatgtttcag gttcaggggg agatgtggga ggttttttaa
     3721 agcaagtaaa acctctacaa atgtggtaaa atcgataagg atcttcctag agcatggcta
     3781 cgtagataag tagcatggcg ggttaatcat taactacaag gaacccctag tgatggagtt
     3841 ggccactccc tctctgyscg ctysctcgct cactgactcg ctgcgctcgg tcgttcggct
     3901 gcggcgagcg gtatcagctc actcaaaggc ggtaatacgg ttatccacag aatcagggga
     3961 taacgcagga aagaacatgt gagcaaaagg ccagcaaaag gccaggaacc gtaaaaaggc
     4021 cgcgttgctg gcgtttttcc ataggctccg cccccctgac gagcatcaca aaaatcgacg
     4081 ctcaagtcag aggtggcgaa acccgacagg actataaaga taccaggcgt ttccccctgg
     4141 aagctccctc gtgcgctctc ctgttccgac cctgccgctt accggatacc tgtccgcctt
     4201 tctcccttcg ggaagcgtgg cgctttctca tagctcacgc tgtaggtatc tcagttcggt
     4261 gtaggtcgtt cgctccaagc tgggctgtgt gcacgaaccc cccgttcagc ccgaccgctg
     4321 cgccttatcc ggtaactatc gtcttgagtc caacccggta agacacgact tatcgccact
     4381 ggcagcagcc actggtaaca ggattagcag agcgaggtat gtaggcggtg ctacagagtt
     4441 cttgaagtgg tggcctaact acggctacac tagaagaaca gtatttggta tctgcgctct
     4501 gctgaagcca gttaccttcg gaaaaagagt tggtagctct tgatccggca aacaaaccac
     4561 cgctggtagc ggtggttttt ttgtttgcaa gcagcagatt acgcgcagaa aaaaaggatc
     4621 tcaagaagat cctttgatct tttctacggg gtctgacgct cagtggaacg aaaactcacg
     4681 ttaagggatt ttggtcatga gattatcaaa aaggatcttc acctagatcc ttttaaatta
     4741 aaaatgaagt tttaaatcaa tctaaagtat atatgagtaa acttggtctg acagttacca
     4801 atgcttaatc agtgaggcac ctatctcagc gatctgtcta tttcgttcat ccatagttgc
     4861 ctgactcccc gtcgtgtaga taactacgat acgggagggc ttaccatctg gccccagtgc
     4921 tgcaatgata ccgcgagacc cacgctcacc ggctccagat ttatcagcaa taaaccagcc
     4981 agccggaagg gccgagcgca gaagtggtcc tgcaacttta tccgcctcca tccagtctat
     5041 taattgttgc cgggaagcta gagtaagtag ttcgccagtt aatagtttgc gcaacgttgt
     5101 tgccattgct acaggcatcg tggtgtcacg ctcgtcgttt ggtatggctt cattcagctc
     5161 cggttcccaa cgatcaaggc gagttacatg atcccccatg ttgtgcaaaa aagcggttag
     5221 ctccttcggt cctccgatcg ttgtcagaag taagttggcc gcagtgttat cactcatggt
     5281 tatggcagca ctgcataatt ctcttactgt catgccatcc gtaagatgct tttctgtgac
     5341 tggtgagtac tcaaccaagt cattctgaga atagtgtatg cggcgaccga gttgctcttg
     5401 cccggcgtca atacgggata ataccgcgcc acatagcaga actttaaaag tgctcatcat
     5461 tggaaaacgt tcttcggggc gaaaactctc aaggatctta ccgctgttga gatccagttc
     5521 gatgtaaccc actcgtgcac ccaactgatc ttcagcatct tttactttca ccagcgtttc
     5581 tgggtgagca aaaacaggaa ggcaaaatgc cgcaaaaaag ggaataaggg cgacacggaa
     5641 atgttgaata ctcatactct tcctttttca atattattga agcatttatc agggttattg
     5701 tctcatgagc ggatacatat ttgaatgtat ttagaaaaat aaacaaatag gggttccgcg
     5761 cacatttccc cgaaaagtgc cacctaaatt gtaagcgtta atattttgtt aaaattcgcg
     5821 ttaaattttt gttaaatcag ctcatttttt aaccaatagg ccgaaatcgg caaaatccct
     5881 tataaatcaa aagaatagac cgagataggg ttgagtgttg ttccagtttg gaacaagagt
     5941 ccactattaa agaacgtgga ctccaacgtc aaaggnnnnn nnnnnnnnnn nnnnnnnnnn
     6001 nnnnnnnnnn nnnnnnnnnn nnnntnnnnn nnnnnnnnnn nnnnnnnnnn nnnnnnnnnn
     6061 nnnnnnnnnn nnnnnnnnnn nnnnnnnnnn nnnnnnnnnn nnnnnnnnnn nnnnnngnnn
     6121 nnnnnnnnnn nnnnnnnnnn nnnnnnnnnn nnnnnnnnnn nnnnnnnnnn nnnnnnnnnn
     6181 nnnnnnnnnn nnnnnnnnnn nnnnnnnnnn nnnnnnnnnn nnnnnnnnnn nnnnnnnnnn
     6241 ncccattcgc cattcaggct gcgcaactgt tgggaagggc gatcggtgcg ggcctcttcg
     6301 ctattacgcc agctgcgcgc tcgctcgctc actgaggccg cccgggcaaa gcccgggcgt
     6361 cgggcgacct ttggtcgccc ggcctcagtg agcgagcgag cgcgcagaga gggagtggcc
     6421 aactccatca ctaggggttc cttgtagtta atgattaacc cgccatgcta cttatctacg
//
